>Addgene plasmid #147307 | pnEA-NpM-DmNot11_Q | addgene full sequence | sequence record 355959 | Addgene NGS Result
TTCTTGAAGACGAAAGGGCCTCGTGATACGCCTATTTTTATAGGTTAATGTCATGATAATAATGGTTTCT
TAGACGTCAGGTGGCACTTTTCGGGGAAATGTGCGCGGAACCCCTATTTGTTTATTTTTCTAAATACATT
CAAATATGTATCCGCTCATGAGACAATAACCCTGATAAATGCTTCAATAATATTGAAAAAGGAAGAGTAT
GAGTATTCAACATTTCCGTGTCGCCCTTATTCCCTTTTTTGCGGCATTTTGCCTTCCTGTTTTTGCTCAC
CCAGAAACGCTGGTGAAAGTAAAAGATGCTGAAGATCAGTTGGGTGCACGAGTGGGTTACATCGAACTGG
ATCTCAACAGCGGTAAGATCCTTGAGAGTTTTCGCCCCGAAGAACGTTTTCCAATGATGAGCACTTTTAA
AGTTCTGCTATGTGGCGCGGTATTATCCCGTGTTGACGCCGGGCAAGAGCAACTCGGTCGCCGCATACAC
TATTCTCAGAATGACTTGGTTGAGTACTCACCAGTCACAGAAAAGCATCTTACGGATGGCATGACAGTAA
GAGAATTATGCAGTGCTGCCATAACCATGAGTGATAACACTGCGGCCAACTTACTTCTGACAACGATCGG
AGGACCGAAGGAGCTAACCGCTTTTTTGCACAACATGGGGGATCATGTAACTCGCCTTGATCGTTGGGAA
CCGGAGCTGAATGAAGCCATACCAAACGACGAGCGTGACACCACGATGCCTGCAGCAATGGCAACAACGT
TGCGCAAACTATTAACTGGCGAACTACTTACTCTAGCTTCCCGGCAACAATTAATAGACTGGATGGAGGC
GGATAAAGTTGCAGGACCACTTCTGCGCTCGGCCCTTCCGGCTGGCTGGTTTATTGCTGATAAATCTGGA
GCCGGTGAGCGTGGGTCTCGCGGTATCATTGCAGCACTGGGGCCAGATGGTAAGCCCTCCCGTATCGTAG
TTATCTACACGACGGGGAGTCAGGCAACTATGGATGAACGAAATAGACAGATCGCTGAGATAGGTGCCTC
ACTGATTAAGCATTGGTAACTGTCAGACCAAGTTTACTCATATATACTTTAGATTGATTTAAAACTTCAT
TTTTAATTTAAAAGGATCTAGGTGAAGATCCTTTTTGATAATCTCATGACCAAAATCCCTTAACGTGAGT
TTTCGTTCCACTGAGCGTCAGACCCCGTAGAAAAGATCAAAGGATCTTCTTGAGATCCTTTTTTTCTGCG
CGTAATCTGCTGCTTGCAAACAAAAAAACCACCGCTACCAGCGGTGGTTTGTTTGCCGGATCAAGAGCTA
CCAACTCTTTTTCCGAAGGTAACTGGCTTCAGCAGAGCGCAGATACCAAATACTGTCCTTCTAGTGTAGC
CGTAGTTAGGCCACCACTTCAAGAACTCTGTAGCACCGCCTACATACCTCGCTCTGCTAATCCTGTTACC
AGTGGCTGCTGCCAGTGGCGATAAGTCGTGTCTTACCGGGTTGGACTCAAGACGATAGTTACCGGATAAG
GCGCAGCGGTCGGGCTGAACGGGGGGTTCGTGCACACAGCCCAGCTTGGAGCGAACGACCTACACCGAAC
TGAGATACCTACAGCGTGAGCTATGAGAAAGCGCCACGCTTCCCGAAGGGAGAAAGGCGGACAGGTATCC
GGTAAGCGGCAGGGTCGGAACAGGAGAGCGCACGAGGGAGCTTCCAGGGGGAAACGCCTGGTATCTTTAT
AGTCCTGTCGGGTTTCGCCACCTCTGACTTGAGCGTCGATTTTTGTGATGCTCGTCAGGGGGGCGGAGCC
TATGGAAAAACGCCAGCAACGCGGCCTTTTTACGGTTCCTGGCCTTTTGCTGGCCTTTTGCTCACATGTT
CTTTCCTGCGTTATCCCCTGATTCTGTGGATAACCGTATTACCGCCTTTGAGTGAGCTGATACCGCTCGC
CGCAGCCGAACGACCGAGCGCAGCGAGTCAGTGAGCGAGGAAGCGGAAGAGCGCCTGATGCGGTATTTTC
TCCTTACGCATCTGTGCGGTATTTCACACCGCAATGGTGCACTCTCAGTACAATCTGCTCTGATGCCGCA
TAGTTAAGCCAGTATACACTCCGCTATCGCTACGTGACTGGGTCATGGCTGCGCCCCGACACCCGCCAAC
ACCCGCTGACGCGCCCTGACGGGCTTGTCTGCTCCCGGCATCCGCTTACAGACAAGCTGTGACCGTCTCC
GGGAGCTGCATGTGTCAGAGGTTTTCACCGTCATCACCGAAACGCGCGAGGCAGCTGCGGTAAAGCTCAT
CAGCGTGGTCGTGAAGCGATTCACAGATGTCTGCCTGTTCATCCGCGTCCAGCTCGTTGAGTTTCTCCAG
AAGCGTTAATGTCTGGCTTCTGATAAAGCGGGCCATGTTAAGGGCGGTTTTTTCCTGTTTGGTCACTGAT
GCCTCCGTGTAAGGGGGATTTCTGTTCATGGGGGTAATGATACCGATGAAACGAGAGAGGATGCTCACGA
TACGGGTTACTGATGATGAACATGCCCGGTTACTGGAACGTTGTGAGGGTAAACAACTGGCGGTATGGAT
GCGGCGGGACCAGAGAAAAATCACTCAGGGTCAATGCCAGCGCTTCGTTAATACAGATGTAGGTGTTCCA
CAGGGTAGCCAGCAGCATCCTGCGATGCAGATCCGGAACATAATGGTGCAGGGCGCTGACTTCCGCGTTT
CCAGACTTTACGAAACACGGAAACCGAAGACCATTCATGTTGTTGCTCAGGTCGCAGACGTTTTGCAGCA
GCAGTCGCTTCACGTTCGCTCGCGTATCGGTGATTCATTCTGCTAACCAGTAAGGCAACCCCGCCAGCCT
AGCCGGGTCCTCAACGACAGGAGCACGATCATGCGCACCCGTGGCCAGGACCCAACGCTGCCCGAGATGC
GCCGCGTGCGGCTGCTGGAGATGGCGGACGCGATGGATATGTTCTGCCAAGGGTTGGTTTGCGCATTCAC
AGTTCTCCGCAAGAATTGATTGGCTCCAATTCTTGGAGTGGTGAATCCGTTAGCGAGGTGCCGCCGGCTT
CCATTCAGGTCGAGGTGGCCCGGCTCCATGCACCGCGACGCAACGCGGGGAGGCAGACAAGGTATAGGGC
GGCGCCTACAATCCATGCCAACCCGTTCCATGTGCTCGCCGAGGCGGCATAAATCGCCGTGACGATCAGC
GGTCCAATGATCGAAGTTAGGCTGGTAAGAGCCGCGAGCGATCCTTGAAGCTGTCCCTGATGGTCGTCAT
CTACCTGCCTGGACAGCATGGCCTGCAACGCGGGCATCCCGATGCCGCCGGAAGCGAGAAGAATCATAAT
GGGGAAGGCCATCCAGCCTCGCGTCGCGAACGCCAGCAAGACGTAGCCCAGCGCGTCGGCCGCCATGCCG
GCGATAATGGCCTGCTTCTCGCCGAAACGTTTGGTGGCGGGACCAGTGACGAAGGCTTGAGCGAGGGCGT
GCAAGATTCCGAATACCGCAAGCGACAGGCCGATCATCGTCGCGCTCCAGCGAAAGCGGTCCTCGCCGAA
AATGACCCAGAGCGCTGCCGGCACCTGTCCTACGAGTTGCATGATAAAGAAGACAGTCATAAGTGCGGCG
ACGATAGTCATGCCCCGCGCCCACCGGAAGGAGCTGACTGGGTTGAAGGCTCTCAAGGGCATCGGTCGAG
ATCCCGGTGCCTAATGAGTGAGCTAACTTACATTAATTGCGTTGCGCTCACTGCCCGCTTTCCAGTCGGG
AAACTGTCGTGCCAGCTGCATTAATGAATCGGCCAACGCGCGGGGAGAGGCGGTTTGCGTATTGGGCGCC
AGGGTGGTTTTTCTTTTCACCAGTGAGACGGGCAACAGCTGATTGCCCTTCACCGCCTGGCCCTGAGAGA
GTTGCAGCAAGCGGTCCACGCTGGTTTGCCCCAGCAGGCGAAAATCCTGTTTGATGGTGGTTAACGGCGG
GATATAACATGAGCTGTCTTCGGTATCGTCGTATCCCACTACCGAGATATCCGCACCAACGCGCAGCCCG
GACTCGGTAATGGCGCGCATTGCGCCCAGCGCCATCTGATCGTTGGCAACCAGCATCGCAGTGGGAACGA
TGCCCTCATTCAGCATTTGCATGGTTTGTTGAAAACCGGACATGGCACTCCAGTCGCCTTCCCGTTCCGC
TATCGGCTGAATTTGATTGCGAGTGAGATATTTATGCCAGCCAGCCAGACGCAGACGCGCCGAGACAGAA
CTTAATGGGCCCGCTAACAGCGCGATTTGCTGGTGACCCAATGCGACCAGATGCTCCACGCCCAGTCGCG
TACCGTCTTCATGGGAGAAAATAATACTGTTGATGGGTGTCTGGTCAGAGACATCAAGAAATAACGCCGG
AACATTAGTGCAGGCAGCTTCCACAGCAATGGCATCCTGGTCATCCAGCGGATAGTTAATGATCAGCCCA
CTGACGCGTTGCGCGAGAAGATTGTGCACCGCCGCTTTACAGGCTTCGACGCCGCTTCGTTCTACCATCG
ACACCACCACGCTGGCACCCAGTTGATCGGCGCGAGATTTAATCGCCGCGACAATTTGCGACGGCGCGTG
CAGGGCCAGACTGGAGGTGGCAACGCCAATCAGCAACGACTGTTTGCCCGCCAGTTGTTGTGCCACGCGG
TTGGGAATGTAATTCAGCTCCGCCATCGCCGCTTCCACTTTTTCCCGCGTTTTCGCAGAAACGTGGCTGG
CCTGGTTCACCACGCGGGAAACGGTCTGATAAGAGACACCGGCATACTCTGCGACATCGTATAACGTTAC
TGGTTTCACATTCACCACCCTGAATTGACTCTCTTCCGGGCGCTATCATGCCATACCGCGAAAGGTTTTG
CGCCATTCGATGGTGTCCGGGATCTCGACGCTCTCCCTTATGCGACTCCTGCATTAGGAAGCAGCCCAGT
AGTAGGTTGAGGCCGTTGAGCACCGCCGCCGCAAGGAATGGTGCATGCAAGGAGATGGCGCCCAACAGTC
CCCCGGCCACGGGGCCTGCCACCATACCCACGCCGAAACAAGCGCTCATGAGCCCGAAGTGGCGAGCCCG
ATCTTCCCCATCGGTGATGTCGGCGATATAGGCGCCAGCAACCGCACCTGTGGCGCCGGTGATGCCGGCC
ACGATGCGTCCGGCGTAGAGGATCGAGATCTCGATCCCGCGAAATTAATACGACTCACTATAGGGGAATT
GTGAGCGGATAACAATTCCCCACTAGTAATAATTTTGTTTAACTTTAAGAAGGAGATATACCATGGAAAC
TGAAGAAGGTAAACTGGTAATCTGGATTAACGGCGATAAAGGCTATAACGGTCTCGCTGAAGTCGGTAAG
AAATTCGAGAAAGATACCGGAATTAAAGTCACCGTTGAGCATCCGGATAAACTGGAAGAGAAATTCCCAC
AGGTTGCGGCAACTGGCGATGGCCCTGACATTATCTTCTGGGCACACGACCGCTTTGGTGGCTACGCTCA
ATCTGGCCTGTTGGCTGAAATCACCCCGGACAAAGCGTTCCAGGACAAGCTGTATCCGTTTACCTGGGAT
GCCGTACGTTACAACGGCAAGCTGATTGCTTACCCGATCGCTGTTGAAGCGTTATCGCTGATTTATAACA
AAGACCTGCTGCCGAACCCGCCAAAAACCTGGGAAGAGATCCCGGCGCTGGATAAAGAACTGAAAGCGAA
AGGTAAGAGCGCCCTGATGTTCAACCTGCAAGAACCGTACTTCACCTGGCCGCTGATTGCTGCTGACGGG
GGTTATGCGTTCAAGTATGAAAACGGCAAGTACGACATTAAAGACGTGGGCGTGGATAACGCTGGCGCGA
AAGCGGGTCTGACCTTCCTGGTTGACCTGATTAAAAACAAACACATGAATGCAGACACCGATTACTCCAT
CGCAGAAGCTGCCTTTAATAAAGGCGAAACAGCGATGACCATCAACGGCCCGTGGGCATGGTCCAACATC
GACACCAGCAAAGTGAATTATGGTGTAACGGTACTGCCGACCTTCAAGGGTCAACCATCCAAACCGTTCG
TTGGCGTGCTGAGCGCAGGTATTAACGCCGCCAGTCCGAACAAAGAGCTGGCGAAAGAGTTCCTCGAAAA
CTATCTGCTGACTGATGAAGGTCTGGAAGCGGTTAATAAAGACAAACCGCTGGGTGCCGTAGCGCTGAAG
TCTTACGAGGAAGAGTTGGCGAAAGATCCACGTATTGCCGCCACGATGGAAAACGCCCAGAAAGGTGAAA
TCATGCCGAACATCCCGCAGATGTCCGCTTTCTGGTATGCCGTGCGTACTGCGGTGATCAACGCCGCCAG
CGGTCGTCAGACTGTCGATGAAGCCCTTAAAGACGCGCAGACTGGTACCGGCAGCGGCCTGGAAGTTCTG
TTCCAGGGGCCCCATATGCTCGAGATGTTTCTGTCCATCGCCCCGCCCCTAATGGACTTCGAGGACGAGC
TGCTCTGGATAAACCAGTCGAACAGCGACAAGGTGGAGATCATCTACGACAAGTCCAACTACATTACCCC
CAACATAAAGCACCTCATCGAGCAGGCTTTTCTCCAGCCACTCAGCCTCCAGAACCAGCACATCCTCTTC
GACGACCTGCTGAAGCAGAACACGGACATTGCGCGCCAATATGGACTGACCCCGGACAAGCTACCTCTGC
TCGTGGAAAGCAATCCTCTCATCTCCATTGAGATCTTGCTAAGACTGATGACGACCTCCGACATAACTGA
ATACTTCAACGTGTTGGTCAACATGGACATAACACTTCACTCCATGGAGGTGGTCAACCGACTAACCACC
TCCGGACCTTTGCCCACTGAGTTTATTCACCTATACATCAGCAATTGCATCTCGACTTGCGAAACAGTCA
AGGACAAGTACATGCAGTCTCGCCTGGTGCGACTCGTTTGCGTATTTCTGCAGTCCTTGATTAGGAACAA
GATTGTGAACGTTAGGGAACTATTCATTGAAATCGAAGCCTTCTGCGTGGGTTTCAGCAAAATCAAGGAG
GCTGCTACCCTGTACCGGCTTATCAAACACTTGGAAACTGGGGAAAGCGCTCTGTCGTCCAACTCCCTAG
CTAAGTAGGGATCCTAATAGTCTAGAGCTAGCCCTAGGAGATCCGGCTGCTAACAAAGCCCGAAAGGAAG
CTGAGTTGGCTGCTGCCACCGCTGAGCAATAACTAGCATAACCCCTTGGGGCCTCTAAACGGGTCTTGAG
GGGTTTTTTGCTGAAAGGAGGAACTATATCCGGATATCCCGCAAGAGGCCCGGCAGTACCGGCATAACCA
AGCCTATGCCTACAGCATCCAGGGTGACGGTGCCGAGGATGACGATGAGCGCATTGTTAGATTTCATACA
CGGTGCCTGACTGCGTTAGCAATTTAACTGTGATAAACTACCGCATTAAAGCTTATCGATGATAAGCTGT
CAAACATGAGAA
Features (pLannotate 1.2.2; 20 found; start..end, strand, type, name):
    104..208     +  promoter       AmpR promoter: bla
    209..1069    +  CDS            AmpR: β-lactamase; bla; confers resistance to ampicillin, carbenicillin, and related antibiotics
   1240..1828    +  rep_origin     ori: high-copy-number ColE1/pMB1/pBR322/pUC origin of replication
   2014..2153    -  misc_feature   bom: basis of mobility region from pBR322
   2255..2446    -  CDS            rop: Rop protein, which maintains plasmids at low copy number; rop
   2463..2843    +  CDS            YPB1_ECOLX: Protein predicted: Swiss-Prot protein existence level 4. From Escherichia coli.
   3085..3709    -  CDS            TcR (fragment): tetracycline efflux protein; tet; confers resistance to tetracycline
   3724..3745    -  protein_bind   CAP binding site: CAP binding activates transcription in the presence of cAMP. E. coli catabolite activator protein
   3758..4839    -  CDS            lacI: lac repressor; lacI; The lac repressor binds to the lac operator to inhibit transcription in E. coli. This inhibition can be relieved by adding lactose or isopropyl-β-D-thiogalactopyranoside (IPTG).
   4840..4917    -  promoter       lacI promoter: lacI
   4925..5204    -  CDS            TcR (fragment): tetracycline efflux protein; tet; confers resistance to tetracycline
   5226..5244    +  promoter       T7 promoter: promoter for bacteriophage T7 RNA polymerase
   5245..5269    +  protein_bind   lac operator: The lac repressor binds to the lac operator to inhibit transcription in E. coli. This inhibition can be relieved by adding lactose or isopropyl-β-D-thiogalactopyranoside (IPTG). lac repressor encoded by lacI
   5284..5306    +  RBS            RBS: efficient ribosome binding site from bacteriophage T7 gene 10 (Olins and Rangwala, 1989)
   5317..6413    +  CDS            MBP (fragment): maltose binding protein from E. coli; malE (mutated); This version of the gene does not encode a signal sequence, so MBP will remain in the cytosol.
   6432..7118    +  CDS            CNOT11 (fragment): CNO11_HUMAN - Also known as C2orf29. Experimental evidence at protein level: Swiss-Prot protein existence level 1. Component of the CCR4-NOT complex which is one of the major cellular mRNA deadenylases and is linked to various cellular processes including bulk mRNA degradation, miRNA-mediated repression, translational repression during translational initiation and general transcription regulation. Additional complex functions may be a consequence of its influence on mRNA expression. Is required for the association of CNOT10 with the CCR4-NOT complex. Seems not to be required for complex deaden
   7186..7235    +  CDS            SET1 (fragment): solubility-enhancement tag derived from T7 phage gene 10B
   7243..7290    +  terminator     T7 terminator: transcription terminator for bacteriophage T7 RNA polymerase
   7313..7417    -  CDS            TcR (fragment): tetracycline efflux protein; tet; confers resistance to tetracycline
   7465..7493    -  promoter       tet promoter: E. coli promoter for tetracycline efflux protein gene
