[The description below was written by a language model from this plasmid's Addgene catalogue record and pLannotate feature annotations shown in this document.]
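Description:
pnEA-NpM-DmNot11_Q is a 7.5 kb bacterial expression plasmid for producing a Not11 (CNOT11/C2orf29) fragment as an N-terminal maltose-binding protein fusion in E. coli. The catalogue lists the backbone as unknown, but the feature table shows a pET/pBR322-type architecture. It has a ColE1/pMB1-family origin accompanied by the bom site and the rop gene, which is consistent with the recorded low copy number. Selection is by ampicillin through a bla cassette. The remaining pieces of the tetracycline resistance gene and its promoter are only interrupted fragments and do not provide a functional marker.

The expression cassette runs from a T7 promoter with an adjacent lac operator, through the phage T7 gene 10 ribosome binding site, to a T7 terminator. A plasmid-borne lacI gene supplies repressor, so transcription depends on a host providing T7 RNA polymerase and is induced with IPTG. The open reading frame begins with a signal-sequence-less MBP, which stays cytosolic and serves as a solubility and affinity handle. It is followed by an approximately 690 nt segment annotated as a partial CNOT11 coding sequence, so the insert appears to be a domain rather than the full-length protein. A short downstream match to a T7 gene 10B-derived solubility tag is probably residual vector sequence, and the record does not state whether it is translated.

The record is inconsistent about species: the plasmid name and species field indicate Drosophila melanogaster, whereas the purpose, insert name and Entrez link refer to human Not11. The automated annotation matches the human protein, which may simply reflect homology. Not11 is a subunit of the CCR4-NOT deadenylase complex needed for CNOT10 association, so the construct is likely intended for recombinant protein production for biochemical or structural work, although the record does not state this.
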