Addgene plasmid #147307: pnEA-NpM-DmNot11_Q
Purpose: Bacterial Expression of HsNot11
Depositing lab: Elisa Izaurralde. Depositing organization: Max Planck Institute for Developmental Biology.
Backbone
  Vector backbone: Unknown
  Vector type: Bacterial Expression
Growth in bacteria
  Bacterial resistance: Ampicillin, 100 μg/mL
  Growth temperature: 37°C
  Growth strain: DH5alpha
  Copy number: Low Copy
Gene/Insert
  Gene/Insert name: HsNot11 (alt name: C2ORF29)
  Species: D. melanogaster (fly)
  Entrez Gene: CNOT11 (a.k.a. C2orf29, C40)
  Cloning method: Unknown
Terms and licenses: Academic/Nonprofit Terms; Industry Terms: Not Available to Industry
Depositor comments: ORF extracted from NCBI: NM_138030.3 Plasmids from this collection were made available to the research community and donated after the lab closed. Please note that the sequence provided by the depositing laboratory may be theoretical/predicted or based on Sanger sequencing results. There may be discrepancies between sequencing results obtained by Addgene and the depositor sequence. If an Addgene verified sequence is not available, please contact before placing your order to request that our lab fully sequence the plasmid.
How to cite: pnEA-NpM-DmNot11_Q was a gift from Elisa Izaurralde (Addgene plasmid # 147307 ; http://n2t.net/addgene:147307 ; RRID:Addgene_147307)
